>Addgene plasmid #147930 | pcDNA3.1-MS2-HA-EGFP-HsNanos3_4-20_X | depositor full sequence | sequence record 290377 | Full Sequence
GACGGATCGGGAGATCTCCCGATCCCCTATGGTGCACTCTCAGTACAATCTGCTCTGATGCCGCATAGTT
AAGCCAGTATCTGCTCCCTGCTTGTGTGTTGGAGGTCGCTGAGTAGTGCGCGAGCAAAATTTAAGCTACA
ACAAGGCAAGGCTTGACCGACAATTGCATGAAGAATCTGCTTAGGGTTAGGCGTTTTGCGCTGCTTCGCG
ATGTACGGGCCAGATATACGCGTTGACATTGATTATTGACTAGTTATTAATAGTAATCAATTACGGGGTC
ATTAGTTCATAGCCCATATATGGAGTTCCGCGTTACATAACTTACGGTAAATGGCCCGCCTGGCTGACCG
CCCAACGACCCCCGCCCATTGACGTCAATAATGACGTATGTTCCCATAGTAACGCCAATAGGGACTTTCC
ATTGACGTCAATGGGTGGAGTATTTACGGTAAACTGCCCACTTGGCAGTACATCAAGTGTATCATATGCC
AAGTACGCCCCCTATTGACGTCAATGACGGTAAATGGCCCGCCTGGCATTATGCCCAGTACATGACCTTA
TGGGACTTTCCTACTTGGCAGTACATCTACGTATTAGTCATCGCTATTACCATGGTGATGCGGTTTTGGC
AGTACATCAATGGGCGTGGATAGCGGTTTGACTCACGGGGATTTCCAAGTCTCCACCCCATTGACGTCAA
TGGGAGTTTGTTTTGGCACCAAAATCAACGGGACTTTCCAAAATGTCGTAACAACTCCGCCCCATTGACG
CAAATGGGCGGTAGGCGTGTACGGTGGGAGGTCTATATAAGCAGAGCTCTCTGGCTAACTAGAGAACCCA
CTGCTTACTGGCTTATCGAAATTAATACGACTCACTATAGGGAGACCCAAGCTTGCCACCATGGCTTCTA
ACTTTACTCAGTTCGTTCTCGTCGACAATGGCGGAACTGGCGACGTGACTGTCGCCCCAAGCAACTTCGC
TAACGGGGTCGCTGAATGGATCAGCTCTAACTCGCGATCACAGGCTTACAAAGTAACCTGTAGCGTTCGT
CAGAGCTCTGCGCAGAATCGCAAATACACCATCAAAGTCGAGGTGCCTAAAGTGGCAACCCAGACTGTTG
GTGGTGAAGAGCTTCCTGTAGCCGGATGGAGATCTTACTTAAATATGGAACTAACCATTCCAATTTTCGC
CACGAATTCCGACTGCGAGCTTATTGTTAAGGCAATGCAAGGTCTCCTAAAAGATGGAAACCCGATTCCC
TCGGCCATCGCGGCCAACTCCGGCATCTACGGAGGTGGAGGTGGATCTGGTGGATCTCCTCCACATATGG
CTTACCCATACGATGTTCCAGATTACGCTCCTCCAAAGCTTGGATCCATGGTGAGCAAGGGCGAGGAGCT
GTTCACCGGGGTGGTGCCCATCCTGGTCGAGCTGGACGGCGACGTAAACGGCCACAAGTTCAGCGTGTCC
GGCGAGGGCGAGGGCGATGCCACCTACGGCAAGCTGACCCTGAAGTTCATCTGCACCACCGGCAAGCTGC
CCGTGCCCTGGCCCACCCTCGTGACCACCCTGACCTACGGCGTGCAGTGCTTCAGCCGCTACCCCGACCA
CATGAAGCAGCACGACTTCTTCAAGTCCGCCATGCCCGAAGGCTACGTCCAGGAGCGCACCATCTTCTTC
AAGGACGACGGCAACTACAAGACCCGCGCCGAGGTGAAGTTCGAGGGCGACACCCTGGTGAACCGCATCG
AGCTGAAGGGCATCGACTTCAAGGAGGACGGCAACATCCTGGGGCACAAGCTGGAGTACAACTACAACAG
CCACAACGTCTATATCATGGCCGACAAGCAGAAGAACGGCATCAAGGTGAACTTCAAGATCCGCCACAAC
ATCGAGGACGGCAGTGTGCAGCTCGCCGACCACTACCAGCAGAACACCCCCATCGGCGACGGCCCCGTGC
TGCTGCCCGACAACCACTACCTGAGCACCCAGTCCGCCCTGAGCAAAGACCCCAACGAGAAGCGCGATCA
CATGGTCCTGCTGGAGTTCGTGACCGCCGCCGGGATCACTCTCGGCATGGACGAGCTGTACAAGTCCGGA
CTCAGAGGTGGATCTGGTGGATCTCCTCCACATCTCGAGTTCGACCTGTGGACCGACTATCTGGGACTGG
CCCATCTCGTGCGGGCCCTGTAAGCGGCCGCCTAGAGGGCCCTATTCTATAGTGTCACCTAAATGCTAGA
GCTCGCTGATCAGCCTCGACTGTGCCTTCTAGTTGCCAGCCATCTGTTGTTTGCCCCTCCCCCGTGCCTT
CCTTGACCCTGGAAGGTGCCACTCCCACTGTCCTTTCCTAATAAAATGAGGAAATTGCATCGCATTGTCT
GAGTAGGTGTCATTCTATTCTGGGGGGTGGGGTGGGGCAGGACAGCAAGGGGGAGGATTGGGAAGACAAT
AGCAGGCATGCTGGGGATGCGGTGGGCTCTATGGCTTCTGAGGCGGAAAGAACCAGCTGGGGCTCTAGGG
GGTATCCCC
[124 nt withheld, positions 2530-2653]
C
[91 nt withheld, positions 2655-2745]
A
[49 nt withheld, positions 2747-2795]
CCTTTGACGTTGGAGTCCACGTTCTTT
[37 nt withheld, positions 2823-2859]
ACCCTATCTCGGTCTATTCTTTTGATTTATAAGGGATTTTGCCGATTTCGGCCTATTGGTTAAAAAATGA
GCTGATTTAACAAAAATTTAACGCGAATTAATTCTGTGGAATGTGTGTCAGTTAGGGTGTGGAAAGTCCC
CAGGCTCCCCAGCAGGCAGAAGTATGCAAAGCATGCATCTCAATTAGTCAGCAACCAGGTGTGGAAAGTC
CCCAGGCTCCCCAGCAGGCAGAAGTATGCAAAGCATGCATCTCAATTAGTCAGCAACCATAGTCCCGCCC
CTAACTCCGCCCATCCCGCCCCTAACTCCGCCCAGTTCCGCCCATTCTCCGCCCCATGGCTGACTAATTT
TTTTTATTTATGCAGAGGCCGAGGCCGCCTCTGCCTCTGAGCTATTCCAGAAGTAGTGAGGAGGCTTTTT
TGGAGGCCTAGGCTTTTGCAAAAAGCTCCCGGGAGCTTGTATATCCATTTTCGGATCTGATCAAGAGACA
GGATGAGGATCGTTTCGCATGATTGAACAAGATGGATTGCACGCAGGTTCTCCGGCCGCTTGGGTGGAGA
GGCTATTCGGCTATGACTGGGCACAACAGACAATCGGCTGCTCTGATGCCGCCGTGTTCCGGCTGTCAGC
GCAGGGGCGCCCGGTTCTTTTTGTCAAGACCGACCTGTCCGGTGCCCTGAATGAACTGCAGGACGAGGCA
GCGCGGCTATCGTGGCTGGCCACGACGGGCGTTCCTTGCGCAGCTGTGCTCGACGTTGTCACTGAAGCGG
GAAGGGACTGGCTGCTATTGGGCGAAGTGCCGGGGCAGGATCTCCTGTCATCTCACCTTGCTCCTGCCGA
GAAAGTATCCATCATGGCTGATGCAATGCGGCGGCTGCATACGCTTGATCCGGCTACCTGCCCATTCGAC
CACCAAGCGAAACATCGCATCGAGCGAGCACGTACTCGGATGGAAGCCGGTCTTGTCGATCAGGATGATC
TGGACGAAGAGCATCAGGGGCTCGCGCCAGCCGAACTGTTCGCCAGGCTCAAGGCGCGCATGCCCGACGG
CGAGGATCTCGTCGTGACCCATGGCGATGCCTGCTTGCCGAATATCATGGTGGAAAATGGCCGCTTTTCT
GGATTCATCGACTGTGGCCGGCTGGGTGTGGCGGACCGCTATCAGGACATAGCGTTGGCTACCCGTGATA
TTGCTGAAGAGCTTGGCGGCGAATGGGCTGACCGCTTCCTCGTGCTTTACGGTATCGCCGCTCCCGATTC
GCAGCGCATCGCCTTCTATCGCCTTCTTGACGAGTTCTTCTGAGCGGGACTCTGGGGTTCGAAATGACCG
ACCAAGCGACGCCCAACCTGCCATCACGAGATTTCGATTCCACCGCCGCCTTCTATGAAAGGTTGGGCTT
CGGAATCGTTTTCCGGGACGCCGGCTGGATGATCCTCCAGCGCGGGGATCTCATGCTGGAGTTCTTCGCC
CACCCCAACTTGTTTATTGCAGCTTATAATGGTTACAAATAAAGCAATAGCATCACAAATTTCACAAATA
AAGCATTTTTTTCACTGCATTCTAGTTGTGGTTTGTCCAAACTCATCAATGTATCTTATCATGTCTGTAT
ACCGTCGACCTCTAGCTAGAGCTTGGCGTAATCATGGTCATAGCTGTTTCCTGTGTGAAATTGTTATCCG
CTCACAATTCCACACAACATACGAGCCGGAAGCATAAAGTGTAAAGCCTGGGGTGCCTAATGAGTGAGCT
AACTCACATTAATTGCGTTGCGCTCACTGCCCGCTTTCCAGTCGGGAAACCTGTCGTGCCAGCTGCATTA
ATGAATCGGCCAACGCGCGGGGAGAGGCGGTTTGCGTATTGGGCGCTCTTCCGCTTCCTCGCTCACTGAC
TCGCTGCGCTCGGTCGTTCGGCTGCGGCGAGCGGTATCAGCTCACTCAAAGGCGGTAATACGGTTATCCA
CAGAATCAGGGGATAACGCAGGAAAGAACATGTGAGCAAAAGGCCAGCAAAAGGCCAGGAACCGTAAAAA
GGCCGCGTTGCTGGCGTTTTTCCATAGGCTCCGCCCCCCTGACGAGCATCACAAAAATCGACGCTCAAGT
CAGAGGTGGCGAAACCCGACAGGACTATAAAGATACCAGGCGTTTCCCCCTGGAAGCTCCCTCGTGCGCT
CTCCTGTTCCGACCCTGCCGCTTACCGGATACCTGTCCGCCTTTCTCCCTTCGGGAAGCGTGGCGCTTTC
TCATAGCTCACGCTGTAGGTATCTCAGTTCGGTGTAGGTCGTTCGCTCCAAGCTGGGCTGTGTGCACGAA
CCCCCCGTTCAGCCCGACCGCTGCGCCTTATCCGGTAACTATCGTCTTGAGTCCAACCCGGTAAGACACG
ACTTATCGCCACTGGCAGCAGCCACTGGTAACAGGATTAGCAGAGCGAGGTATGTAGGCGGTGCTACAGA
GTTCTTGAAGTGGTGGCCTAACTACGGCTACACTAGAAGAACAGTATTTGGTATCTGCGCTCTGCTGAAG
CCAGTTACCTTCGGAAAAAGAGTTGGTAGCTCTTGATCCGGCAAACAAACCACCGCTGGTAGCGGTTTTT
TTGTTTGCAAGCAGCAGATTACGCGCAGAAAAAAAGGATCTCAAGAAGATCCTTTGATCTTTTCTACGGG
GTCTGACGCTCAGTGGAACGAAAACTCACGTTAAGGGATTTTGGTCATGAGATTATCAAAAAGGATCTTC
ACCTAGATCCTTTTAAATTAAAAATGAAGTTTTAAATCAATCTAAAGTATATATGAGTAAACTTGGTCTG
ACAGTTACCAATGCTTAATCAGTGAGGCACCTATCTCAGCGATCTGTCTATTTCGTTCATCCATAGTTGC
CTGACTCCCCGTCGTGTAGATAACTACGATACGGGAGGGCTTACCATCTGGCCCCAGTGCTGCAATGATA
CCGCGAGACCCACGCTCACCGGCTCCAGATTTATCAGCAATAAACCAGCCAGCCGGAAGGGCCGAGCGCA
GAAGTGGTCCTGCAACTTTATCCGCCTCCATCCAGTCTATTAATTGTTGCCGGGAAGCTAGAGTAAGTAG
TTCGCCAGTTAATAGTTTGCGCAACGTTGTTGCCATTGCTACAGGCATCGTGGTGTCACGCTCGTCGTTT
GGTATGGCTTCATTCAGCTCCGGTTCCCAACGATCAAGGCGAGTTACATGATCCCCCATGTTGTGCAAAA
AAGCGGTTAGCTCCTTCGGTCCTCCGATCGTTGTCAGAAGTAAGTTGGCCGCAGTGTTATCACTCATGGT
TATGGCAGCACTGCATAATTCTCTTACTGTCATGCCATCCGTAAGATGCTTTTCTGTGACTGGTGAGTAC
TCAACCAAGTCATTCTGAGAATAGTGTATGCGGCGACCGAGTTGCTCTTGCCCGGCGTCAATACGGGATA
ATACCGCGCCACATAGCAGAACTTTAAAAGTGCTCATCATTGGAAAACGTTCTTCGGGGCGAAAACTCTC
AAGGATCTTACCGCTGTTGAGATCCAGTTCGATGTAACCCACTCGTGCACCCAACTGATCTTCAGCATCT
TTTACTTTCACCAGCGTTTCTGGGTGAGCAAAAACAGGAAGGCAAAATGCCGCAAAAAAGGGAATAAGGG
CGACACGGAAATGTTGAATACTCATACTCTTCCTTTTTCAATATTATTGAAGCATTTATCAGGGTTATTG
TCTCATGAGCGGATACATATTTGAATGTATTTAGAAAAATAAACAAATAGGGGTTCCGCGCACATTTCCC
CGAAAAGTGCCACCTGACGTC
Features (pLannotate 1.2.2; 23 found; start..end, strand, type, name):
     28..80      -  misc_feature   bom (fragment): basis of mobility region from pBR322
    235..614     +  enhancer       CMV enhancer: human cytomegalovirus immediate early enhancer
    615..818     +  promoter       CMV promoter: human cytomegalovirus (CMV) immediate early promoter
    814..847     +  LTR            5' LTR (truncated) (fragment): truncated 5' long terminal repeat (LTR) from HIV-1
    863..881     +  promoter       T7 promoter: promoter for bacteriophage T7 RNA polymerase
    904..1290    +  CDS            MS2: bacteriophage MS2 coat protein binds to a specific stem-loop structure in the viral RNA (Peabody, 1993)
   1333..1359    +  CDS            3xHA (fragment): three tandem HA epitope tags
   1378..2094    +  CDS            EGFP: EGFP is a basic (constitutively fluorescent) green fluorescent protein published in 1996, derived from Aequorea victoria. It is reported to be a rapidly-maturing weak dimer with moderate acid sensitivity.
   2216..2234    -  promoter       SP6 promoter: promoter for bacteriophage SP6 RNA polymerase
   2260..2484    +  polyA_signal   bGH poly(A) signal: bovine growth hormone polyadenylation signal
   2488..2509    +  promoter       SV40 promoter (fragment): SV40 enhancer and early promoter
   2530..2958    +  rep_origin     f1 ori (sequence partly withheld): f1 bacteriophage origin of replication; arrow indicates direction of (+) strand synthesis
   2972..3301    +  promoter       SV40 promoter: SV40 enhancer and early promoter
   3368..4159    +  CDS            neo: KKA2_KLEPN - Also known as kan, nptII. Experimental evidence at protein level: Swiss-Prot protein existence level 1. Resistance to kanamycin, neomycin, paromomycin, ribostamycin, butirosin and gentamicin B. From Klebsiella pneumoniae.
   4183..4341    +  CDS            ble (fragment): BLE_KLEPN - Experimental evidence at protein level: Swiss-Prot protein existence level 1. Binding protein with a strong affinity to the bleomycin family of antibiotics. Binds to CL990; an antimitotic-antibiotic compound. From Klebsiella pneumoniae.
   4336..4457    +  polyA_signal   SV40 poly(A) signal: SV40 polyadenylation signal
   4530..4546    -  protein_bind   lac operator: The lac repressor binds to the lac operator to inhibit transcription in E. coli. This inhibition can be relieved by adding lactose or isopropyl-β-D-thiogalactopyranoside (IPTG). lac repressor encoded by lacI
   4554..4584    -  promoter       lac promoter: promoter for the E. coli lac operon
   4599..4620    -  protein_bind   CAP binding site: CAP binding activates transcription in the presence of cAMP. E. coli catabolite activator protein
   4633..4725    -  CDS            lacI (fragment): lac repressor; lacI; The lac repressor binds to the lac operator to inhibit transcription in E. coli. This inhibition can be relieved by adding lactose or isopropyl-β-D-thiogalactopyranoside (IPTG).
   4908..5493    -  rep_origin     ori: high-copy-number ColE1/pMB1/pBR322/pUC origin of replication
   5664..6524    -  CDS            AmpR: β-lactamase; bla; confers resistance to ampicillin, carbenicillin, and related antibiotics
   6525..6629    -  promoter       AmpR promoter: bla
