[The description below was written by a language model from this plasmid's Addgene catalogue record and pLannotate feature annotations shown in this document.]
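Description:
pcDNA3.1-MS2-HA-EGFP-HsNanos3_4-20_X is a 6,660 nt mammalian expression plasmid. The catalogue lists the backbone as unknown, but the name and the annotated features are consistent with a pcDNA3.1-type vector. It is maintained in E. coli at high copy through a ColE1/pUC-type origin with ampicillin selection (AmpR under its own bla promoter), and it also carries an f1 origin. An SV40 early promoter drives a neomycin/kanamycin phosphotransferase gene followed by an SV40 polyadenylation signal, which would allow G418 selection of stably transfected mammalian cells. Small annotated fragments such as the ble, lacI, HIV-1 LTR and bom hits appear to be backbone remnants or short similarity matches rather than functional parts.

The expression cassette uses the CMV immediate-early enhancer and promoter and ends in the bovine growth hormone polyadenylation signal, with flanking T7 and SP6 promoters. The annotated coding region runs in order through the bacteriophage MS2 coat protein, an HA epitope tag and EGFP. The human NANOS3 fragment, which the name suggests covers residues 4–20, is not annotated separately. It presumably lies in the short interval between EGFP and the SP6 site, as a C-terminal extension of the fusion. The depositor notes that the insert was synthesized and codon optimized for human cells.

The MS2 coat protein binds a specific RNA stem-loop, so a fusion of this design can tether the Nanos3 peptide to a reporter mRNA carrying MS2 binding sites, while HA and EGFP allow detection. The associated publication concerns Nanos-mediated recruitment of the CCR4-NOT complex and translational repression, which fits such a tethering use, although the record itself states only mammalian expression of the fragment.
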