Addgene plasmid #147930: pcDNA3.1-MS2-HA-EGFP-HsNanos3_4-20_X
Purpose: Mammalian Expression of HsNanos3_4-20
Depositing lab: Elisa Izaurralde. Depositing organization: Max Planck Institute for Developmental Biology. Publication: Structural basis for the Nanos-mediated recruitment of the CCR4-NOT complex and translational repression. Bhandari D, Raisch T, Weichenrieder O, Jonas S, Izaurralde E. Genes Dev. 2014 Apr 15;28(8):888-901. doi: 10.1101/gad.237289.113. PubMed 24736845.
Backbone
  Vector backbone: Unknown
  Vector type: Mammalian Expression
Growth in bacteria
  Bacterial resistance: Ampicillin, 100 μg/mL
  Growth temperature: 37°C
  Growth strain: DH5alpha
  Copy number: High Copy
Gene/Insert
  Gene/Insert name: HsNanos3_4-20
  Species: H. sapiens (human)
  Entrez Gene: NANOS3 (a.k.a. NANOS1L, NOS3, ZC2HC12C)
  Cloning method: Unknown
Terms and licenses: Academic/Nonprofit Terms; Industry Terms: Not Available to Industry
Depositor comments: synthesized DNA from GeneArt. Codon optimized for Expression in human cells. Plasmids from this collection were made available to the research community and donated after the lab closed. Please note that the sequence provided by the depositing laboratory may be theoretical/predicted or based on Sanger sequencing results. There may be discrepancies between sequencing results obtained by Addgene and the depositor sequence. If an Addgene verified sequence is not available, please contact before placing your order to request that our lab fully sequence the plasmid.
How to cite: pcDNA3.1-MS2-HA-EGFP-HsNanos3_4-20_X was a gift from Elisa Izaurralde (Addgene plasmid # 147930 ; http://n2t.net/addgene:147930 ; RRID:Addgene_147930)
